>Addgene plasmid #135929 | pAF92 | depositor full sequence | sequence record 262540 | pAF92 sequence 9600 bps
TTGAGATCCTTTTTTTCTGCGCGTAATCTGCTGCTTGCAAACAAAAAAACCACCGCTACCAGCGGTGGTT
TGTTTGCCGGATCAAGAGCTACCAACTCTTTTTCCGAAGGTAACTGGCTTCAGCAGAGCGCAGATACCAA
ATACTGTTCTTCTAGTGTAGCCGTAGTTAGGCCACCACTTCAAGAACTCTGTAGCACCGCCTACATACCT
CGCTCTGCTAATCCTGTTACCAGTGGCTGCTGCCAGTGGCGATAAGTCGTGTCTTACCGGGTTGGACTCA
AGACGATAGTTACCGGATAAGGCGCAGCGGTCGGGCTGAACGGGGGGTTCGTGCACACAGCCCAGCTTGG
AGCGAACGACCTACACCGAACTGAGATACCTACAGCGTGAGCTATGAGAAAGCGCCACGCTTCCCGAAGG
GAGAAAGGCGGACAGGTATCCGGTAAGCGGCAGGGTCGGAACAGGAGAGCGCACGAGGGAGCTTCCAGGG
GGAAACGCCTGGTATCTTTATAGTCCTGTCGGGTTTCGCCACCTCTGACTTGAGCGTCGATTTTTGTGAT
GCTCGTCAGGGGGGCGGAGCCTATGGAAAAACGCCAGCAACGCGGCCTTTTTACGGTTCCTGGCCTTTTG
CTGGCCTTTTGCTCACATGTTCTTTCCTGCGTTATCCCCTGATTCTGTGGATAACCGTATTACCGCCTTT
GAGTGAGCTGATACCGCTCGCCGCAGCCGAACGACCGAGCGCAGCGAGTCAGTGAGCGAGGAAGCGGATC
CCTATACAGTTGAAGTCGGAAGTTTACATACACCTTAGCCAAATACATTTAAACTCACTTTTTCACAATT
CCTGACATTTAATCCTAGTAAAAATTCCCTGTCTTAGGTCAGTTAGGATCACCACTTTATTTTAAGAATG
TGAAATATCAGAATAATAGTAGAGAGAATGATTCATTTCAGCTTTTATTTCTTTCATCACATTCCCAGTG
GGTCAGAAGTTTACATACACTCGACTCCTCTGCAGAATGCGGCGATGTTTCGGTAAGGGGTCCCGAGTAG
CTAGTTCATGGCAGCCAGCATATGGCATATGTTGCCAAACTCTAAACCAAATACTCATTCTGATGTTTTA
AATGATTTGCCCTCCCATATGTCCTTCCGAGTGAGAGACACAAAAAATTCCAACACACTATTGCAATGAA
AATAAATTTCCTTTATTAGCCAGAAGTCAGATGCTCAAGGGGCTTCATGATGTCCCCATAATTTTTGGCA
GAGGGAAAAAGATCTCAGTGGTATTTGTGAGCCAGGGCATTGGCCACACCAGCCACCACCTTCTGATAGG
CAGCCTGCACCTGAGGAGTGAATTCACGACAGGCCTTCGAACTATTCCTTTGCCCTCGGACGAGTGCTGG
GGCGTCGGTTTCCACTATCGGCGAGTACTTCTACACAGCCATCGGTCCAGACGGCCGCGCTTCTGCGGGC
GATTTGTGTACGCCCGACAGTCCCGGCTCCGGATCGGACGATTGCGTCGCATCGACCCTGCGCCCAAGCT
GCATCATCGAAATTGCCGTCAACCAAGCTCTGATAGAGTTGGTCAAGACCAATGCGGAGCATATACGCCC
GGAGCCGCGGCGATCCTGCAAGCTCCGGATGCCTCCGCTCGAAGTAGCGCGTCTGCTGCTCCATACAAGC
CAACCACGGCCTCCAGAAGAAGATGTTGGCGACCTCGTATTGGGAATCCCCGAACATCGCCTCGCTCCAG
TCAATGACCGCTGTTATGCGGCCATTGTCCGTCAGGACATTGTTGGAGCCGAAATCCGCGTGCACGAGGT
GCCGGACTTCGGGGCAGTCCTCGGCCCAAAGCATCAGCTCATCGAGAGCCTGCGCGACGGACGCACTGAC
GGTGTCGTCCATCACAGTTTGCCAGTGATACACATGGGGATCAGCAATCGCGCATATGAAATCACGCCAT
GTAGTGTATTGACCGATTCCTTGCGGTCCGAATGGGCCGAACCCGCTCGTCTGGCTAAGATCGGCCGCAG
CGATCGCATCCATGGCCTCCGCGACCGGCTGCAGAACAGCGGGCAGTTCGGTTTCAGGCAGGTCTTGCAA
CGTGACACCCTGTGCACGGCGGGAGATGCAATAGGTCAGGCTCTCGCTGAATTCCCCAATGTCAAGCACT
TCCGGAATCGGGAGCGCGGCCGATGCAAAGTGCCGATAAACATAACGATCTTTGTAGAAACCATCGGCGC
AGCTATTTACCCGCAGGACATATCCACGCCCTCCTACATCGAAGCTGAAAGCACGAGATTCTTCGCCCTC
CGAGAGCTGCATCAGGTCGGAGACGCTGTCGAACTTTTCGATCAGAAACTTCTCGACAGACGTCGCGGTG
AGTTCAGGCTTTTTCATGGTGGCCTCAGGTGCAGAGGTTTCTACAGGGAAAGAGAGAAAGGCTACAGTTA
GTTTGCTGTGATGATGCTAAGTGCCGAGGTCAGATGTCTATGGATTGTACACGGAATCCCAACGCAGGAA
CCAAAAAACACTCACCCAAAAAAATGGCGCTAAGGCCGAGAGAAAGGCGAAGTTCCGTCTACGGCTATAT
ACCTTGAAACAGGGGCGGCAGAAGTGACGCAACGCGGTTGCGCGGACGGCTTCCTGTGTTTTCATTGGTC
GAAGCGTTCTGCGCGTGCGCAGAGATTCCCCAGGGAAGGCGGGCCCTCTTCCGAATGTCCAATCCGGACA
TTCTTCCGGTTGGACCTCCGCGGTCAGCGCTGTGCCCGGCGAGAGATCACGTGGGGCGCGGAGGCGGTGC
TGCTGGGGCACGGCCGTCCAGCCTCGGCGGCCATATTTTTGAGGGGCTGTTCATCTCGTTCACACGCTCT
GTCCGCCATGTTTGTGAGTGGAAGCGCCATTACCCCTTCAAGCGACTGAAGGCTGCAGGGCCTCTGGTGG
CCCGCATGGGGAGACCAGACCCGCCAGGCCCGCCTTTCCGCACTCAGTCCGGGCTTACTTTATTTTGTGA
GACAGGGTCTCGCCTAGAGGCTCCGGTGCCCGTCAGTGGGCAGAGCGCACATCGCCCACAGTCCCCGAGA
AGTTGGGGGGAGGGGTCGGCAATTGAACCGGTGCCTAGAGAAGGTGGCGCGGGGTAAACTGGGAAAGTGA
TGTCGTGTACTGGCTCCGCCTTTTTCCCGAGGGTGGGGGAGAACCGTATATAAGTGCAGTAGTCGCCGTG
AACGTTCTTTTTCGCAACGGGTTTGCCGCCAGAACACAGGTAAGTGCCGTGTGTGGTTCCCGCGGGCCTG
GCCTCTTTACGGGTTATGGCCCTTGCGTGCCTTGAATTACTTCCACGCCCCTGGCTGCAGTACGTGATTC
TTGATCCCGAGCTTCGGGTTGGAAGTGGGTGGGAGAGTTCGAGGCCTTGCGCTTAAGGAGCCCCTTCGCC
TCGTGCTTGAGTTGAGGCTTGGCCTGGGCGCTGGGGCCGCCGCGTGCGAATCTGGTGGCACCTTCGCGCC
TGTCTCGCTGCTTTCGATAAGTCTCTAGCCATTTAAAATTTTTGATGACCTGCTGCGACGCTTTTTTTCT
GGCAAGATAGTCTTGTAAATGCGGGCCAAGATCTGCACACTGGTATTTCGGTTTTTGGGGCCGCGGGCGG
CGACGGGGCCCGTGCGTCCCAGCGCACATGTTCGGCGAGGCGGGGCCTGCGAGCGCGGCCACCGAGAATC
GGACGGGGGTAGTCTCAAGCTGGCCGGCCTGCTCTGGTGCCTGGCCTCGCGCCGCCGTGTATCGCCCCGC
CCTGGGCGGCAAGGCTGGCCCGGTCGGCACCAGTTGCGTGAGCGGAAAGATGGCCGCTTCCCGGCCCTGC
TGCAGGGAGCTCAAAATGGAGGACGCGGCGCTCGGGAGAGCGGGCGGGTGAGTCACCCACACAAAGGAAA
AGGGCCTTTCCGTCCTCAGCCGTCGCTTCATGTGACTCCACGGAGTACCGGGCGCCGTCCAGGCACCTCG
ATTAGTTCTCGAGCTTTTGGAGTACGTCGTCTTTAGGTTGGGGGGAGGGGTTTTATGCGATGGAGTTTCC
CCATACTGAGTGGGTGGAGACTGAAGTTAGGCCAGCTTGGCACTTGATGTAATTCTCCTTGGAATTTGCC
CTTTTTGAGTTTGGATCTTGGTTCATTCTCAAGCCTCAGACAGTGGTTCAAAGTTTTTTTCTTCCATTTA
AGGTGTCGTGAAAACTACCCCAAGCTGGCCTCTGCGGCCGCCACCATGTACAGCATGCAGCTCGCATCCT
GTCTTGCACTGACGCTCGCACTCCTTGTCAGCAGTGCACCCGTCGACGTGAGCAAGGGCGAGGAGGATAA
CATGGCCATCATCAAGGAGTTCATGCGCTTCAAGGTGCACATGGAGGGCTCCGTGAACGGCCACGAGTTC
GAGATCGAGGGCGAGGGCGAGGGCCGCCCCTACGAGGGCACCCAGACCGCCAAGCTGAAGGTGACCAAGG
GTGGCCCCCTGCCCTTCGCCTGGGACATCCTGTCCCCTCAGTTCATGTACGGCTCCAAGGCCTACGTGAA
GCACCCCGCCGACATCCCCGACTACTTGAAGCTGTCCTTCCCCGAGGGCTTCAAGTGGGAGCGCGTGATG
AACTTCGAGGACGGCGGCGTGGTGACCGTGACCCAGGACTCCTCCCTGCAGGACGGCGAGTTCATCTACA
AGGTGAAGCTGCGCGGCACCAACTTCCCCTCCGACGGCCCCGTAATGCAGAAGAAGACCATGGGCTGGGA
GGCCTCCTCCGAGCGGATGTACCCCGAGGACGGCGCCCTGAAGGGCGAGATCAAGCAGAGGCTGAAGCTG
AAGGACGGCGGCCACTACGACGCTGAGGTCAAGACCACCTACAAGGCCAAGAAGCCCGTGCAGCTGCCCG
GCGCCTACAACGTCAACATCAAGTTGGACATCACCTCCCACAACGAGGACTACACCATCGTGGAACAGTA
CGAACGCGCCGAGGGCCGCCACTCCACCGGCGGCATGGACGAGCTGTACAAGGCTAGCCATCATCACCAT
CACCATTCCGCTGGCTCCGCTGCTGGTTCTGGCGAATTCGAGAACCTTTACTTCCAGGGACCCGGGAGGG
CAAATCTTGCCCACCCTCACGCCGCCGAAGGGCTCTCTGCCCCCCAGTTTCCTGCTCAGAGCCCCTATGC
CCAGCTGGTGATGAAAGATGCCTTGGTGCAGAACCAGACACTGAGCTGGCACAATGATCCTCATCTTTCT
CGTGTGTTCCTGGACCCACGAATGAATTACGATGCTGATAAAGGAGAGCTGGAGGTCAAAGTCGCCGGGC
TTTACTTCGTCTACACTCACCTGAAGCTGCAGCAGGTTGTGGTTCCTGCATACAGTCAAGGTACAGTCGA
GGTCTTTGTGACTGTGGTGCAGGACTTTGGACAGCGAGCTGTCTTGAATCTCTCCCTGGATGTGGGACCT
TCCAGCACTTCCACCATCACCACCTCGGAGTCCTCCCTCATCTTCCTGCATCCTGGGGAGCGGCTCAGGC
TCAGCATGAGCGCCACAGCAGGGGACTTCCTGGACTGGCAGCTGGTGTCAGGGGCCAATACCTTTGGCCT
TTTCTGGGTGGCCGGGGGACAGCCCTTAACCGATTCTGGGACATTAACTGTGATCAATTAGGTTTAAACG
GCCTGTCAGGCCAAGCTTGGGGATCAATTCTCTAGAGCTCGCTGATCAGCCTCGACTGTGCCTTCTAGTT
GCCAGCCATCTGTTGTTTGCCCCTCCCCCGTGCCTTCCTTGACCCTGGAAGGTGCCACTCCCACTGTCCT
TTCCTAATAAAATGAGGAAATTGCATCGCATTGTCTGAGTAGGTGTCATTCTATTCTGGGGGGTGGGGTG
GGGCAGGACAGCAAGGGGGAGGATTGGGAAGACAATAGCAGGCATGCTGGGGATGCGGTGGGCTCTATGG
CTTCTGAGGCGGAAAGAACCAGCTGGGCCTACTAGATAGCGGACCCCTTACCGAAACATCGCCGCATTCT
GCAGAGGAGTCGAACTTAGTGTATGTAAACTTCTGACCCACTGGAATTGTGATACAGTGAATTATAAGTG
AAATAATCTGTCTGTAAACAATTGTTGGAAAAATGACTTGTGTCATGCACAAAGTAGATGTCCTAACTGA
CTTGCCAAAACTATTGTTTGTTAACAAGAAATTTGTGGAGTAGTTGAAAAACGAGTTTTAATGACTCCAA
CTTAAGTGTATGTAAACTTCCGACTTCAACTGTATAGGGATCCAATTTTAACAAAATATTCGAGCTTGCA
TGCCTGCAGGTCGTTACATAACTTACGGTAAATGGCCCGCCTGGCTGACCGCCCAACGACCCCCGCCCAT
TGACGTCAATAATGACGTATGTTCCCATAGTAACGCCAATAGGGACTTTCCATTGACGTCAATGGGTGGA
GTATTTACGGTAAACTGCCCACTTGGCAGTACATCAAGTGTATCATATGCCAAGTACGCCCCCTATTGAC
GTCAATGACGGTAAATGGCCCGCCTGGCATTATGCCCAGTACATGACCTTATGGGACTTTCCTACTTGGC
AGTACATCTACGTATTAGTCATCGCTATTACCATGGTGATGCGGTTTTGGCAGTACATCAATGGGCGTGG
ATAGCGGTTTGACTCACGGGGATTTCCAAGTCTCCACCCCATTGACGTCAATGGGAGTTTGTTTTGGCAC
CAAAATCAACGGGACTTTCCAAAATGTCGTAACAACTCCGCCCCATTGACGCAAATGGGCGGTAGGCGTG
TACGGTGGGAGGTCTATATAAGCAGAGCTCGTTTAGTGAACCGTCAGATCGCCTGGAGACGCCATCCACG
CTGTTTTGACCTCCATAGAAGACACCGGGACCGATCCAGCCTCCGGACTCTAGAGGATCCGGTACTCGAG
GAACTGAAAAACCAGAAAGTTAACTGGTAAGTTTAGTCTTTTTGTCTTTTATTTCAGGTCCCGGATCCGG
TGGTGGTGCAAATCAAAGAACTGCTCCTCAGTGGATGTTGCCTTTACTTCTAGGCCTGTACGGAAGTGTT
ACTTCTGCTCTAAAAGCTGCGGAATTGTACCCGCGGAATTAATACGACTCACTATAGGGACTAGTACCAT
GGGAAAATCAAAAGAAATCAGCCAAGACCTCAGAAAAAGAATTGTAGACCTCCACAAGTCTGGTTCATCC
TTGGGAGCAATTTCCAAACGCCTGGCGGTACCACGTTCATCTGTACAAACAATAGTACGCAAGTATAAAC
ACCATGGGACCACGCAGCCGTCATACCGCTCAGGAAGGAGACGCGTTCTGTCTCCTAGAGATGAACGTAC
TTTGGTGCGAAAAGTGCAAATCAATCCCAGAACAACAGCAAAGGACCTTGTGAAGATGCTGGAGGAAACA
GGTACAAAAGTATCTATATCCACAGTAAAACGAGTCCTATATCGACATAACCTGAAAGGCCACTCAGCAA
GGAAGAAGCCACTGCTCCAAAACCGACATAAGAAAGCCAGACTACGGTTTGCAACTGCACATGGGGACAA
AGATCGTACTTTTTGGAGAAATGTCCTCTGGTCTGATGAAACAAAAATAGAACTGTTTGGCCATAATGAC
CATCGTTATGTTTGGAGGAAGAAGGGGGAGGCTTGCAAGCCGAAGAACACCATCCCAACCGTGAAGCACG
GGGGTGGCAGCATCATGTTGTGGGGGTGCTTTGCTGCAGGAGGGACTGGTGCACTTCACAAAATAGATGG
CATCATGGACGCGGTGCAGTATGTGGATATATTGAAGCAACATCTCAAGACATCAGTCAGGAAGTTAAAG
CTTGGTCGCAAATGGGTCTTCCAACACGACAATGACCCCAAGCATACTTCCAAAGTTGTGGCAAAATGGC
TTAAGGACAACAAAGTCAAGGTATTGGAGTGGCCATCACAAAGCCCTGACCTCAATCCTATAGAAAATTT
GTGGGCAGAACTGAAAAAGCGTGTGCGAGCAAGGAGGCCTACAAACCTGACTCAGTTACACCAGCTCTGT
CAGGAGGAATGGGCCAAAATTCACCCAAATTATTGTGGGAAGCTTGTGGAAGGCTACCCGAAACGTTTGA
CCCAAGTTAAACAATTTAAAGGCAATGCTACCAAATACTAGGGGCCCTAACCGCGGGGATCCAGACATGA
TAAGATACATTGATGAGTTTGGACAAACCACAACTAGAATGCAGTGAAAAAAATGCTTTATTTGTGAAAT
TTGTGATGCTATTGCTTTATTTGTAACCATTATAAGCTGCAATAAACAAGTTAACAACAACAATTGCATT
CATTTTATGTTTCAGGTTCAGGGGGAGGTGTGGGAGGTTTTTTAACGCTTACAATTTCCTGATGCGGTAT
TTTCTCCTTACGCATCTGTGCGGTATTTCACACCGCATCAGGTGGCACTTTTCGGGGAAATGTGCGCGGA
ACCCCTATTTGTTTATTTTTCTAAATACATTCAAATATGTATCCGCTCATGAGACAATAACCCTGATAAA
TGCTTCAATAATATTGAAAAAGGAAGAGTATGAGTATTCAACATTTCCGTGTCGCCCTTATTCCCTTTTT
TGCGGCATTTTGCCTTCCTGTTTTTGCTCACCCAGAAACGCTGGTGAAAGTAAAAGATGCTGAAGATCAG
TTGGGTGCACGAGTGGGTTACATCGAACTGGATCTCAACAGCGGTAAGATCCTTGAGAGTTTTCGCCCCG
AAGAACGTTTTCCAATGATGAGCACTTTTAAAGTTCTGCTATGTGGCGCGGTATTATCCCGTATTGACGC
CGGGCAAGAGCAACTCGGTCGCCGCATACACTATTCTCAGAATGACTTGGTTGAGTACTCACCAGTCACA
GAAAAGCATCTTACGGATGGCATGACAGTAAGAGAATTATGCAGTGCTGCCATAACCATGAGTGATAACA
CTGCGGCCAACTTACTTCTGACAACGATCGGAGGACCGAAGGAGCTAACCGCTTTTTTGCACAACATGGG
GGATCATGTAACTCGCCTTGATCGTTGGGAACCGGAGCTGAATGAAGCCATACCAAACGACGAGCGTGAC
ACCACGATGCCTGTAGCAATGGCAACAACGTTGCGCAAACTATTAACTGGCGAACTACTTACTCTAGCTT
CCCGGCAACAATTAATAGACTGGATGGAGGCGGATAAAGTTGCAGGACCACTTCTGCGCTCGGCCCTTCC
GGCTGGCTGGTTTATTGCTGATAAATCTGGAGCCGGTGAGCGTGGGTCTCGCGGTATCATTGCAGCACTG
GGGCCAGATGGTAAGCCCTCCCGTATCGTAGTTATCTACACGACGGGGAGTCAGGCAACTATGGATGAAC
GAAATAGACAGATCGCTGAGATAGGTGCCTCACTGATTAAGCATTGGTAACTGTCAGACCAAGTTTACTC
ATATATACTTTAGATTGATTTAAAACTTCATTTTTAATTTAAAAGGATCTAGGTGAAGATCCTTTTTGAT
AATCTCATGACCAAAATCCCTTAACGTGAGTTTTCGTTCCACTGAGCGTCAGACCCCGTAGAAAAGATCA
AAGGATCTTC
Features (pLannotate 1.2.2; 20 found; start..end, strand, type, name):
      1..589     +  rep_origin     ori: high-copy-number ColE1/pMB1/pBR322/pUC origin of replication
   1152..1207    -  polyA_signal   β-globin poly(A) signal: rabbit β-globin polyadenylation signal (Gil and Proudfoot, 1987)
   1278..1358    -  CDS            HBB (fragment): HBB_PONPY - Experimental evidence at transcript level: Swiss-Prot protein existence level 2. Involved in oxygen transport from the lung to the various peripheral tissues. From Pongo pygmaeus (Bornean orangutan).
   1372..2397    -  CDS            HygR: aminoglycoside phosphotransferase from E. coli; aph(4)-Ia; confers resistance to hygromycin
   3030..4211    +  promoter       EF-1α promoter: strong constitutive promoter for human elongation factor EF-1α
   4246..4311    +  CDS            Il2 (fragment): IL2_RAT - Also known as Il-2. Experimental evidence at transcript level: Swiss-Prot protein existence level 2. Produced by T-cells in response to antigenic or mitogenic stimulation, this protein is required for T-cell proliferation and other activities crucial to regulation of the immune response. Can stimulate B-cells, monocytes, lymphokine-activated killer cells, natural killer cells, and glioma cells. From Rattus norvegicus (Rat).
   4318..5022    +  CDS            mCherry: mCherry is a basic (constitutively fluorescent) red fluorescent protein published in 2004, derived from Discosoma sp.. It is reported to be a very rapidly-maturing monomer with low acid sensitivity.
   5726..5950    +  polyA_signal   bGH poly(A) signal: bovine growth hormone polyadenylation signal
   5954..5975    +  promoter       SV40 promoter (fragment): SV40 enhancer and early promoter
   6274..6290    +  rep_origin     M13 ori (fragment): M13 bacteriophage origin of replication; arrow indicates direction of (+) strand synthesis
   6293..6313    -  misc_feature   MCS (fragment): pUC18/19 multiple cloning site
   6312..6615    +  enhancer       CMV enhancer: human cytomegalovirus immediate early enhancer
   6616..6819    +  promoter       CMV promoter: human cytomegalovirus (CMV) immediate early promoter
   6957..7053    +  intron         SV40 intron: modified SV40 intron with splice donor and acceptor sites
   7110..7128    +  promoter       T7 promoter: promoter for bacteriophage T7 RNA polymerase
   7139..8161    +  CDS            SB100X: hyperactive variant of the Sleeping Beauty transposase (Mátés et al., 2009)
   8178..8312    -  polyA_signal   SV40 poly(A) signal: SV40 polyadenylation signal
   8388..8438    -  misc_feature   bom (fragment): basis of mobility region from pBR322
   8465..8569    +  promoter       AmpR promoter: bla
   8570..9430    +  CDS            AmpR: β-lactamase; bla; confers resistance to ampicillin, carbenicillin, and related antibiotics
