>Addgene plasmid #135929 | pAF92 | addgene full sequence | sequence record 270167 | Addgene NGS Result
GCTCCGGTGCCCGTCAGTGGGCAGAGCGCACATCGCCCACAGTCCCCGAGAAGTTGGGGGGAGGGGTCGG
CAATTGAACCGGTGCCTAGAGAAGGTGGCGCGGGGTAAACTGGGAAAGTGATGTCGTGTACTGGCTCCGC
CTTTTTCCCGAGGGTGGGGGAGAACCGTATATAAGTGCAGTAGTCGCCGTGAACGTTCTTTTTCGCAACG
GGTTTGCCGCCAGAACACAGGTAAGTGCCGTGTGTGGTTCCCGCGGGCCTGGCCTCTTTACGGGTTATGG
CCCTTGCGTGCCTTGAATTACTTCCACGCCCCTGGCTGCAGTACGTGATTCTTGATCCCGAGCTTCGGGT
TGGAAGTGGGTGGGAGAGTTCGAGGCCTTGCGCTTAAGGAGCCCCTTCGCCTCGTGCTTGAGTTGAGGCC
TGGCTTGGGCGCTGGGGCCGCCGCGTGCGAATCTGGTGGCACCTTCGCGCCTGTCTCGCTGCTTTCGATA
AGTCTCTAGCCATTTAAAATTTTTGATGACCTGCTGCGACGCTTTTTTTCTGGCAAGATAGTCTTGTAAA
TGCGGGCCAAGATCTGCACACTGGTATTTCGGTTTTTGGGGCCGCGGGCGGCGACGGGGCCCGTGCGTCC
CAGCGCACATGTTCGGCGAGGCGGGGCCTGCGAGCGCGGCCACCGAGAATCGGACGGGGGTAGTCTCAAG
CTGGCCGGCCTGCTCTGGTGCCTGGCCTCGCGCCGCCGTGTATCGCCCCGCCCTGGGCGGCAAGGCTGGC
CCGGTCGGCACCAGTTGCGTGAGCGGAAAGATGGCCGCTTCCCGGCCCTGCTGCAGGGAGCTCAAAATGG
AGGACGCGGCGCTCGGGAGAGCGGGCGGGTGAGTCACCCACACAAAGGAAAAGGGCCTTTCCGTCCTCAG
CCGTCGCTTCATGTGACTCCACGGAGTACCGGGCGCCGTCCAGGCACCTCGATTAGTTCTCGAGCTTTTG
GAGTACGTCGTCTTTAGGTTGGGGGGAGGGGTTTTATGCGATGGAGTTTCCCCATACTGAGTGGGTGGAG
ACTGAAGTTAGGCCAGCTTGGCACTTGATGTAATTCTCCTTGGAATTTGCCCTTTTTGAGTTTGGATCTT
GGTTCATTCTCAAGCCTCAGACAGTGGTTCAAAGTTTTTTTCTTCCATTTAAGGTGTCGTGAAAACTACC
CCAAGCTGGCCTCTGCGGCCGCCACCATGTACAGCATGCAGCTCGCATCCTGTCTTGCACTGACGCTCGC
ACTCCTTGTCAGCAGTGCACCCGTCGACGTGAGCAAGGGCGAGGAGGATAACATGGCCATCATCAAGGAG
TTCATGCGCTTCAAGGTGCACATGGAGGGCTCCGTGAACGGCCACGAGTTCGAGATCGAGGGCGAGGGCG
AGGGCCGCCCCTACGAGGGCACCCAGACCGCCAAGCTGAAGGTGACCAAGGGTGGCCCCCTGCCCTTCGC
CTGGGACATCCTGTCCCCTCAGTTCATGTACGGCTCCAAGGCCTACGTGAAGCACCCCGCCGACATCCCC
GACTACTTGAAGCTGTCCTTCCCCGAGGGCTTCAAGTGGGAGCGCGTGATGAACTTCGAGGACGGCGGCG
TGGTGACCGTGACCCAGGACTCCTCCCTGCAGGACGGCGAGTTCATCTACAAGGTGAAGCTGCGCGGCAC
CAACTTCCCCTCCGACGGCCCCGTAATGCAGAAGAAGACCATGGGCTGGGAGGCCTCCTCCGAGCGGATG
TACCCCGAGGACGGCGCCCTGAAGGGCGAGATCAAGCAGAGGCTGAAGCTGAAGGACGGCGGCCACTACG
ACGCTGAGGTCAAGACCACCTACAAGGCCAAGAAGCCCGTGCAGCTGCCCGGCGCCTACAACGTCAACAT
CAAGTTGGACATCACCTCCCACAACGAGGACTACACCATCGTGGAACAGTACGAACGCGCCGAGGGCCGC
CACTCCACCGGCGGCATGGACGAGCTGTACAAGGCTAGCCATCATCACCATCACCATTCCGCTGGCTCCG
CTGCTGGTTCTGGCGAATTCGAGAACCTTTACTTCCAGGGACCCGGGAGGGCAAATCTTGCCCACCCTCA
CGCCGCCGAAGGGCTCTCTGCCCCCCAGTTTCCTGCTCAGAGCCCCTATGCCCAGCTGGTGATGAAAGAT
GCCTTGGTGCAGAACCAGACACTGAGCTGGCACAATGATCCTCATCTTTCTCGTGTGTTCCTGGACCCAC
GAATGAATTACGATGCTGATAAAGGAGAGCTGGAGGTCAAAGTCGCCGGGCTTTACTTCGTCTACACTCA
CCTGAAGCTGCAGCAGGTTGTGGTTCCTGCATACAGTCAAGGTACAGTCGAGGTCTTTGTGACTGTGGTG
CAGGACTTTGGACAGCGAGCTGTCTTGAATCTCTCCCTGGATGTGGGACCTTCCAGCACTTCCACCATCA
CCACCTCGGAGTCCTCCCTCATCTTCCTGCATCCTGGGGAGCGGCTCAGGCTCAGCATGAGCGCCACAGC
AGGGGACTTCCTGGACTGGCAGCTGGTGTCAGGGGCCAATACCTTTGGCCTTTTCTGGGTGGCCGGGGGA
CAGCCCTTAACCGATTCTGGGACATTAACTGTGATCAATTAGGTTTAAACGGCCTGTCAGGCCAAGCTTG
GGGATCAATTCTCTAGAGCTCGCTGATCAGCCTCGACTGTGCCTTCTAGTTGCCAGCCATCTGTTGTTTG
CCCCTCCCCCGTGCCTTCCTTGACCCTGGAAGGTGCCACTCCCACTGTCCTTTCCTAATAAAATGAGGAA
ATTGCATCGCATTGTCTGAGTAGGTGTCATTCTATTCTGGGGGGTGGGGTGGGGCAGGACAGCAAGGGGG
AGGATTGGGAAGACAATAGCAGGCATGCTGGGGATGCGGTGGGCTCTATGGCTTCTGAGGCGGAAAGAAC
CAGCTGGGCCTACTAGATAGCGGACCCCTTACCGAAACATCGCCGCATTCTGCAGAGGAGTCGAACTTAG
TGTATGTAAACTTCTGACCCACTGGAATTGTGATACAGTGAATTATAAGTGAAATAATCTGTCTGTAAAC
AATTGTTGGAAAAATGACTTGTGTCATGCACAAAGTAGATGTCCTAACTGACTTGCCAAAACTATTGTTT
GTTAACAAGAAATTTGTGGAGTAGTTGAAAAACGAGTTTTAATGACTCCAACTTAAGTGTATGTAAACTT
CCGACTTCAACTGTATAGGGATCCAATTTTAACAAAATATTCGAGCTTGCATGCCTGCAGGTCGTTACAT
AACTTACGGTAAATGGCCCGCCTGGCTGACCGCCCAACGACCCCCGCCCATTGACGTCAATAATGACGTA
TGTTCCCATAGTAACGCCAATAGGGACTTTCCATTGACGTCAATGGGTGGAGTATTTACGGTAAACTGCC
CACTTGGCAGTACATCAAGTGTATCATATGCCAAGTACGCCCCCTATTGACGTCAATGACGGTAAATGGC
CCGCCTGGCATTATGCCCAGTACATGACCTTATGGGACTTTCCTACTTGGCAGTACATCTACGTATTAGT
CATCGCTATTACCATGGTGATGCGGTTTTGGCAGTACATCAATGGGCGTGGATAGCGGTTTGACTCACGG
GGATTTCCAAGTCTCCACCCCATTGACGTCAATGGGAGTTTGTTTTGGCACCAAAATCAACGGGACTTTC
CAAAATGTCGTAACAACTCCGCCCCATTGACGCAAATGGGCGGTAGGCGTGTACGGTGGGAGGTCTATAT
AAGCAGAGCTCGTTTAGTGAACCGTCAGATCGCCTGGAGACGCCATCCACGCTGTTTTGACCTCCATAGA
AGACACCGGGACCGATCCAGCCTCCGGACTCTAGAGGATCCGGTACTCGAGGAACTGAAAAACCAGAAAG
TTAACTGGTAAGTTTAGTCTTTTTGTCTTTTATTTCAGGTCCCGGATCCGGTGGTGGTGCAAATCAAAGA
ACTGCTCCTCAGTGGATGTTGCCTTTACTTCTAGGCCTGTACGGAAGTGTTACTTCTGCTCTAAAAGCTG
CGGAATTGTACCCGCGGAATTAATACGACTCACTATAGGGACTAGTACCATGGGAAAATCAAAAGAAATC
AGCCAAGACCTCAGAAAAAGAATTGTAGACCTCCACAAGTCTGGTTCATCCTTGGGAGCAATTTCCAAAC
GCCTGGCGGTACCACGTTCATCTGTACAAACAATAGTACGCAAGTATAAACACCATGGGACCACGCAGCC
GTCATACCGCTCAGGAAGGAGACGCGTTCTGTCTCCTAGAGATGAACGTACTTTGGTGCGAAAAGTGCAA
ATCAATCCCAGAACAACAGCAAAGGACCTTGTGAAGATGCTGGAGGAAACAGGTACAAAAGTATCTATAT
CCACAGTAAAACGAGTCCTATATCGACATAACCTGAAAGGCCACTCAGCAAGGAAGAAGCCACTGCTCCA
AAACCGACATAAGAAAGCCAGACTACGGTTTGCAACTGCACATGGGGACAAAGATCGTACTTTTTGGAGA
AATGTCCTCTGGTCTGATGAAACAAAAATAGAACTGTTTGGCCATAATGACCATCGTTATGTTTGGAGGA
AGAAGGGGGAGGCTTGCAAGCCGAAGAACACCATCCCAACCGTGAAGCACGGGGGTGGCAGCATCATGTT
GTGGGGGTGCTTTGCTGCAGGAGGGACTGGTGCACTTCACAAAATAGATGGCATCATGGACGCGGTGCAG
TATGTGGATATATTGAAGCAACATCTCAAGACATCAGTCAGGAAGTTAAAGCTTGGTCGCAAATGGGTCT
TCCAACACGACAATGACCCCAAGCATACTTCCAAAGTTGTGGCAAAATGGCTTAAGGACAACAAAGTCAA
GGTATTGGAGTGGCCATCACAAAGCCCTGACCTCAATCCTATAGAAAATTTGTGGGCAGAACTGAAAAAG
CGTGTGCGAGCAAGGAGGCCTACAAACCTGACTCAGTTACACCAGCTCTGTCAGGAGGAATGGGCCAAAA
TTCACCCAAATTATTGTGGGAAGCTTGTGGAAGGCTACCCGAAACGTTTGACCCAAGTTAAACAATTTAA
AGGCAATGCTACCAAATACTAGGGGCCCTAACCGCGGGGATCCAGACATGATAAGATACATTGATGAGTT
TGGACAAACCACAACTAGAATGCAGTGAAAAAAATGCTTTATTTGTGAAATTTGTGATGCTATTGCTTTA
TTTGTAACCATTATAAGCTGCAATAAACAAGTTAACAACAACAATTGCATTCATTTTATGTTTCAGGTTC
AGGGGGAGGTGTGGGAGGTTTTTTAACGCTTACAATTTCCTGATGCGGTATTTTCTCCTTACGCATCTGT
GCGGTATTTCACACCGCATCAGGTGGCACTTTTCGGGGAAATGTGCGCGGAACCCCTATTTGTTTATTTT
TCTAAATACATTCAAATATGTATCCGCTCATGAGACAATAACCCTGATAAATGCTTCAATAATATTGAAA
AAGGAAGAGTATGAGTATTCAACATTTCCGTGTCGCCCTTATTCCCTTTTTTGCGGCATTTTGCCTTCCT
GTTTTTGCTCACCCAGAAACGCTGGTGAAAGTAAAAGATGCTGAAGATCAGTTGGGTGCACGAGTGGGTT
ACATCGAACTGGATCTCAACAGCGGTAAGATCCTTGAGAGTTTTCGCCCCGAAGAACGTTTTCCAATGAT
GAGCACTTTTAAAGTTCTGCTATGTGGCGCGGTATTATCCCGTATTGACGCCGGGCAAGAGCAACTCGGT
CGCCGCATACACTATTCTCAGAATGACTTGGTTGAGTACTCACCAGTCACAGAAAAGCATCTTACGGATG
GCATGACAGTAAGAGAATTATGCAGTGCTGCCATAACCATGAGTGATAACACTGCGGCCAACTTACTTCT
GACAACGATCGGAGGACCGAAGGAGCTAACCGCTTTTTTGCACAACATGGGGGATCATGTAACTCGCCTT
GATCGTTGGGAACCGGAGCTGAATGAAGCCATACCAAACGACGAGCGTGACACCACGATGCCTGTAGCAA
TGGCAACAACGTTGCGCAAACTATTAACTGGCGAACTACTTACTCTAGCTTCCCGGCAACAATTAATAGA
CTGGATGGAGGCGGATAAAGTTGCAGGACCACTTCTGCGCTCGGCCCTTCCGGCTGGCTGGTTTATTGCT
GATAAATCTGGAGCCGGTGAGCGTGGGTCTCGCGGTATCATTGCAGCACTGGGGCCAGATGGTAAGCCCT
CCCGTATCGTAGTTATCTACACGACGGGGAGTCAGGCAACTATGGATGAACGAAATAGACAGATCGCTGA
GATAGGTGCCTCACTGATTAAGCATTGGTAACTGTCAGACCAAGTTTACTCATATATACTTTAGATTGAT
TTAAAACTTCATTTTTAATTTAAAAGGATCTAGGTGAAGATCCTTTTTGATAATCTCATGACCAAAATCC
CTTAACGTGAGTTTTCGTTCCACTGAGCGTCAGACCCCGTAGAAAAGATCAAAGGATCTTCTTGAGATCC
TTTTTTTCTGCGCGTAATCTGCTGCTTGCAAACAAAAAAACCACCGCTACCAGCGGTGGTTTGTTTGCCG
GATCAAGAGCTACCAACTCTTTTTCCGAAGGTAACTGGCTTCAGCAGAGCGCAGATACCAAATACTGTTC
TTCTAGTGTAGCCGTAGTTAGGCCACCACTTCAAGAACTCTGTAGCACCGCCTACATACCTCGCTCTGCT
AATCCTGTTACCAGTGGCTGCTGCCAGTGGCGATAAGTCGTGTCTTACCGGGTTGGACTCAAGACGATAG
TTACCGGATAAGGCGCAGCGGTCGGGCTGAACGGGGGGTTCGTGCACACAGCCCAGCTTGGAGCGAACGA
CCTACACCGAACTGAGATACCTACAGCGTGAGCTATGAGAAAGCGCCACGCTTCCCGAAGGGAGAAAGGC
GGACAGGTATCCGGTAAGCGGCAGGGTCGGAACAGGAGAGCGCACGAGGGAGCTTCCAGGGGGAAACGCC
TGGTATCTTTATAGTCCTGTCGGGTTTCGCCACCTCTGACTTGAGCGTCGATTTTTGTGATGCTCGTCAG
GGGGGCGGAGCCTATGGAAAAACGCCAGCAACGCGGCCTTTTTACGGTTCCTGGCCTTTTGCTGGCCTTT
TGCTCACATGTTCTTTCCTGCGTTATCCCCTGATTCTGTGGATAACCGTATTACCGCCTTTGAGTGAGCT
GATACCGCTCGCCGCAGCCGAACGACCGAGCGCAGCGAGTCAGTGAGCGAGGAAGCGGATCCCTATACAG
TTGAAGTCGGAAGTTTACATACACCTTAGCCAAATACATTTAAACTCACTTTTTCACAATTCCTGACATT
TAATCCTAGTAAAAATTCCCTGTCTTAGGTCAGTTAGGATCACCACTTTATTTTAAGAATGTGAAATATC
AGAATAATAGTAGAGAGAATGATTCATTTCAGCTTTTATTTCTTTCATCACATTCCCAGTGGGTCAGAAG
TTTACATACACTCGACTCCTCTGCAGAATGCGGCGATGTTTCGGTAAGGGGTCCCGAGTAGCTAGTTCAT
GGCAGCCAGCATATGGCATATGTTGCCAAACTCTAAACCAAATACTCATTCTGATGTTTTAAATGATTTG
CCCTCCCATATGTCCTTCCGAGTGAGAGACACAAAAAATTCCAACACACTATTGCAATGAAAATAAATTT
CCTTTATTAGCCAGAAGTCAGATGCTCAAGGGGCTTCATGATGTCCCCATAATTTTTGGCAGAGGGAAAA
AGATCTCAGTGGTATTTGTGAGCCAGGGCATTGGCCACACCAGCCACCACCTTCTGATAGGCAGCCTGCA
CCTGAGGAGTGAATTCACGACAGGCCTTCGAACTATTCCTTTGCCCTCGGACGAGTGCTGGGGCGTCGGT
TTCCACTATCGGCGAGTACTTCTACACAGCCATCGGTCCAGACGGCCGCGCTTCTGCGGGCGATTTGTGT
ACGCCCGACAGTCCCGGCTCCGGATCGGACGATTGCGTCGCATCGACCCTGCGCCCAAGCTGCATCATCG
AAATTGCCGTCAACCAAGCTCTGATAGAGTTGGTCAAGACCAATGCGGAGCATATACGCCCGGAGCCGCG
GCGATCCTGCAAGCTCCGGATGCCTCCGCTCGAAGTAGCGCGTCTGCTGCTCCATACAAGCCAACCACGG
CCTCCAGAAGAAGATGTTGGCGACCTCGTATTGGGAATCCCCGAACATCGCCTCGCTCCAGTCAATGACC
GCTGTTATGCGGCCATTGTCCGTCAGGACATTGTTGGAGCCGAAATCCGCGTGCACGAGGTGCCGGACTT
CGGGGCAGTCCTCGGCCCAAAGCATCAGCTCATCGAGAGCCTGCGCGACGGACGCACTGACGGTGTCGTC
CATCACAGTTTGCCAGTGATACACATGGGGATCAGCAATCGCGCATATGAAATCACGCCATGTAGTGTAT
TGACCGATTCCTTGCGGTCCGAATGGGCCGAACCCGCTCGTCTGGCTAAGATCGGCCGCAGCGATCGCAT
CCATGGCCTCCGCGACCGGCTGCAGAACAGCGGGCAGTTCGGTTTCAGGCAGGTCTTGCAACGTGACACC
CTGTGCACGGCGGGAGATGCAATAGGTCAGGCTCTCGCTGAATTCCCCAATGTCAAGCACTTCCGGAATC
GGGAGCGCGGCCGATGCAAAGTGCCGATAAACATAACGATCTTTGTAGAAACCATCGGCGCAGCTATTTA
CCCGCAGGACATATCCACGCCCTCCTACATCGAAGCTGAAAGCACGAGATTCTTCGCCCTCCGAGAGCTG
CATCAGGTCGGAGACGCTGTCGAACTTTTCGATCAGAAACTTCTCGACAGACGTCGCGGTGAGTTCAGGC
TTTTTCATGGTGGCCTCAGGTGCAGAGGTTTCTACAGGGAAAGAGAGAAAGGCTACAGTTAGTTTGCTGT
GATGATGCTAAGTGCCGAGGTCAGATGTCTATGGATTGTACACGGAATCCCAACGCAGGAACCAAAAAAC
ACTCACCCAAAAAAATGGCGCTAAGGCCGAGAGAAAGGCGAAGTTCCGTCTACGGCTATATACCTTGAAA
CAGGGGCGGCAGAAGTGACGCAACGCGGTTGCGCGGACGGCTTCCTGTGTTTTCATTGGTCGAAGCGTTC
TGCGCGTGCGCAGAGATTCCCCAGGGAAGGCGGGCCCTCTTCCGAATGTCCAATCCGGACATTCTTCCGG
TTGGACCTCCGCGGTCAGCGCTGTGCCCGGCGAGAGATCACGTGGGGCGCGGAGGCGGTGCTGCTGGGGC
ACGGCCGTCCAGCCTCGGCGGCCATATTTTTGAGGGGCTGTTCATCTCGTTCACACGCTCTGTCCGCCAT
GTTTGTGAGTGGAAGCGCCATTACCCCTTCAAGCGACTGAAGGCTGCAGGGCCTCTGGTGGCCCGCATGG
GGAGACCAGACCCGCCAGGCCCGCCTTTCCGCACTCAGTCCGGGCTTACTTTATTTTGTGAGACAGGGTC
TCGCCTAGAG
Features (pLannotate 1.2.2; 20 found; start..end, strand, type, name):
      1..1182    +  promoter       EF-1α promoter: strong constitutive promoter for human elongation factor EF-1α
   1217..1282    +  CDS            Il2 (fragment): IL2_RAT - Also known as Il-2. Experimental evidence at transcript level: Swiss-Prot protein existence level 2. Produced by T-cells in response to antigenic or mitogenic stimulation, this protein is required for T-cell proliferation and other activities crucial to regulation of the immune response. Can stimulate B-cells, monocytes, lymphokine-activated killer cells, natural killer cells, and glioma cells. From Rattus norvegicus (Rat).
   1289..1993    +  CDS            mCherry: mCherry is a basic (constitutively fluorescent) red fluorescent protein published in 2004, derived from Discosoma sp.. It is reported to be a very rapidly-maturing monomer with low acid sensitivity.
   2697..2921    +  polyA_signal   bGH poly(A) signal: bovine growth hormone polyadenylation signal
   2925..2946    +  promoter       SV40 promoter (fragment): SV40 enhancer and early promoter
   3245..3261    +  rep_origin     M13 ori (fragment): M13 bacteriophage origin of replication; arrow indicates direction of (+) strand synthesis
   3264..3284    -  misc_feature   MCS (fragment): pUC18/19 multiple cloning site
   3283..3586    +  enhancer       CMV enhancer: human cytomegalovirus immediate early enhancer
   3587..3790    +  promoter       CMV promoter: human cytomegalovirus (CMV) immediate early promoter
   3928..4024    +  intron         SV40 intron: modified SV40 intron with splice donor and acceptor sites
   4081..4099    +  promoter       T7 promoter: promoter for bacteriophage T7 RNA polymerase
   4110..5132    +  CDS            SB100X: hyperactive variant of the Sleeping Beauty transposase (Mátés et al., 2009)
   5149..5283    -  polyA_signal   SV40 poly(A) signal: SV40 polyadenylation signal
   5359..5409    -  misc_feature   bom (fragment): basis of mobility region from pBR322
   5436..5540    +  promoter       AmpR promoter: bla
   5541..6401    +  CDS            AmpR: β-lactamase; bla; confers resistance to ampicillin, carbenicillin, and related antibiotics
   6572..7160    +  rep_origin     ori: high-copy-number ColE1/pMB1/pBR322/pUC origin of replication
   7723..7778    -  polyA_signal   β-globin poly(A) signal: rabbit β-globin polyadenylation signal (Gil and Proudfoot, 1987)
   7849..7929    -  CDS            HBB (fragment): HBB_PONPY - Experimental evidence at transcript level: Swiss-Prot protein existence level 2. Involved in oxygen transport from the lung to the various peripheral tissues. From Pongo pygmaeus (Bornean orangutan).
   7943..8968    -  CDS            HygR: aminoglycoside phosphotransferase from E. coli; aph(4)-Ia; confers resistance to hygromycin
