[The description below was written by a language model from this plasmid's Addgene catalogue record and pLannotate feature annotations shown in this document.]
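Description:
pAF92 is a 9.6 kb all-in-one Sleeping Beauty transposon plasmid for stable mammalian expression of a red fluorescent fusion of Tasmanian devil (Sarcophilus harrisii) TNFSF9, also known as CD137L or 4-1BBL. It is maintained in E. coli as a high-copy plasmid through a ColE1/pUC-type origin with ampicillin resistance, and transfected mammalian cells are selected with hygromycin. It was built by Gibson assembly into a digested pAF150.2 backbone, with parts derived from a pSBtet-Hyg transposon vector and an SB100X transposase expression plasmid.

The expression cassette is driven by the EF-1α promoter. It begins with a short segment annotated as an IL-2 fragment, probably a signal peptide, although the record does not describe its role. This is followed by mCherry and then roughly 700 bp of unannotated sequence before the bGH polyadenylation signal, which presumably holds the TNFSF9 coding region. This order places mCherry upstream of TNFSF9, matching the "mCherry-TNFSF9" name and the type II transmembrane topology, although the catalogue field lists the tag as C-terminal. A hygromycin resistance gene with a β-globin poly(A) signal lies on the opposite strand, and its promoter is not annotated.

"All-in-one" refers to a separate cassette for the hyperactive SB100X transposase (CMV enhancer/promoter, SV40 intron, SV40 poly(A)). The plasmid therefore supplies both the transposon and the enzyme that integrates it into the genome, with no helper plasmid. The transposon inverted repeats are not annotated in either feature table. The two tables describe the same sequence from different start points. Multiple cloning sites allow TNFSF9 to be swapped for other genes, and the system was developed to map immune protein interactions in transmissible cancers.
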