Addgene plasmid #135929: pAF92
Purpose: All-in-one Sleeping Beauty vector for Expression for Tasmanian devil mCherry-TNFSF9 (type II transmembrane) fusion protein. Multiple cloning sites to swap genes-of-interest (i.e. TNFSF9).
Depositing lab: Andrew S. Flies. Depositing organization: University of Tasmania. Publication: A novel system to map protein interactions reveals evolutionarily conserved immune evasion pathways on transmissible cancers. Flies AS, Darby JM, Lennard PR, Murphy PR, Ong CEB, Pinfold TL, De Luca A, Lyons AB, Woods GM, Patchett AL. Sci Adv. 2020 Jul 1;6(27). pii: 6/27/eaba5031. doi: 10.1126/sciadv.aba5031. Print 2020 Jul. PubMed 32937435.
Backbone
  Vector backbone: pAF150.2 SmaI + PmeI digest
  Backbone manufacturer: Andrew Flies Wild Immunology Laboratory
  Vector type: Mammalian Expression ; Transposon
  Selectable markers: Hygromycin
Growth in bacteria
  Bacterial resistance: Ampicillin, 100 μg/mL
  Growth temperature: 37°C
  Growth strain: DH5alpha
  Copy number: High Copy
Gene/Insert
  Gene/Insert name: mCherry fused to TNFSF9 (alt names: CD137L; 41BBL)
  Species: Tasmanian devil (Sarcophilus harrisii)
  Promoter: EF1a
  Tag / fusion protein: mCherry (C terminal on insert)
  Cloning method: Gibson Cloning
  Sequencing primers: 5′ gcctcagacagtggttcaaag; 3′ aggcacagtcgaggctgat
Resource information
  A portion of this plasmid was derived from a plasmid made by: pSBtet_Hyg_60508; pCMV(CAT)T7-SB100_34879; mCherry from pAF137
Terms and licenses: Academic/Nonprofit Terms; Industry Terms: Not Available to Industry
Depositor comments: See bioRxiv preprint: https://doi.org/10.1101/831404 Please see the following article for protocols on how to construct or use this vector: Flies, A. S., Darby, J. M., Murphy, P. R., Pinfold, T. L., Patchett, A. L. & Lennard, P. R. Generation and Testing of Fluorescent Adaptable Simple Theranostic (FAST) Proteins. Bio-protocol under review (2020) https://doi.org/10.21769/BioProtoc.3696.
How to cite: pAF92 was a gift from Andrew S. Flies (Addgene plasmid # 135929 ; http://n2t.net/addgene:135929 ; RRID:Addgene_135929)
