>Addgene plasmid #135929 | pAF92 | depositor partial sequence | sequence record 262525 | FAST protein (type II) coding sequence - mCherry
ATGTACAGCATGCAGCTCGCATCCTGTCTTGCACTGACGCTCGCACTCCTTGTCAGCAGTGCACCCGTCG
ACGTGAGCAAGGGCGAGGAGGATAACATGGCCATCATCAAGGAGTTCATGCGCTTCAAGGTGCACATGGA
GGGCTCCGTGAACGGCCACGAGTTCGAGATCGAGGGCGAGGGCGAGGGCCGCCCCTACGAGGGCACCCAG
ACCGCCAAGCTGAAGGTGACCAAGGGTGGCCCCCTGCCCTTCGCCTGGGACATCCTGTCCCCTCAGTTCA
TGTACGGCTCCAAGGCCTACGTGAAGCACCCCGCCGACATCCCCGACTACTTGAAGCTGTCCTTCCCCGA
GGGCTTCAAGTGGGAGCGCGTGATGAACTTCGAGGACGGCGGCGTGGTGACCGTGACCCAGGACTCCTCC
CTGCAGGACGGCGAGTTCATCTACAAGGTGAAGCTGCGCGGCACCAACTTCCCCTCCGACGGCCCCGTAA
TGCAGAAGAAGACCATGGGCTGGGAGGCCTCCTCCGAGCGGATGTACCCCGAGGACGGCGCCCTGAAGGG
CGAGATCAAGCAGAGGCTGAAGCTGAAGGACGGCGGCCACTACGACGCTGAGGTCAAGACCACCTACAAG
GCCAAGAAGCCCGTGCAGCTGCCCGGCGCCTACAACGTCAACATCAAGTTGGACATCACCTCCCACAACG
AGGACTACACCATCGTGGAACAGTACGAACGCGCCGAGGGCCGCCACTCCACCGGCGGCATGGACGAGCT
GTACAAGGCTAGCCATCATCACCATCACCATTCCGCTGGCTCCGCTGCTGGTTCTGGCGAATTCGAGAAC
CTTTACTTCCAGGGACCCGGGAGGGCAAATCTTGCCCACCCTCACGCCGCCGAAGGGCTCTCTGCCCCCC
AGTTTCCTGCTCAGAGCCCCTATGCCCAGCTGGTGATGAAAGATGCCTTGGTGCAGAACCAGACACTGAG
CTGGCACAATGATCCTCATCTTTCTCGTGTGTTCCTGGACCCACGAATGAATTACGATGCTGATAAAGGA
GAGCTGGAGGTCAAAGTCGCCGGGCTTTACTTCGTCTACACTCACCTGAAGCTGCAGCAGGTTGTGGTTC
CTGCATACAGTCAAGGTACAGTCGAGGTCTTTGTGACTGTGGTGCAGGACTTTGGACAGCGAGCTGTCTT
GAATCTCTCCCTGGATGTGGGACCTTCCAGCACTTCCACCATCACCACCTCGGAGTCCTCCCTCATCTTC
CTGCATCCTGGGGAGCGGCTCAGGCTCAGCATGAGCGCCACAGCAGGGGACTTCCTGGACTGGCAGCTGG
TGTCAGGGGCCAATACCTTTGGCCTTTTCTGGGTGGCCGGGGGACAGCCCTTAACCGATTCTGGGACATT
AACTGTGATCAATT
